>Addgene plasmid #239214 | pLV[Exp]-Bsd-CMV>hCDK11A G567S | addgene full sequence | sequence record 474368 | Addgene NGS Result
TTGAGATCCTTTTTTTCTGCGCGTAATCTGCTGCTTGCAAACAAAAAAACCACCGCTACCAGCGGTGGTT
TGTTTGCCGGATCAAGAGCTACCAACTCTTTTTCCGAAGGTAACTGGCTTCAGCAGAGCGCAGATACCAA
ATACTGTTCTTCTAGTGTAGCCGTAGTTAGGCCACCACTTCAAGAACTCTGTAGCACCGCCTACATACCT
CGCTCTGCTAATCCTGTTACCAGTGGCTGCTGCCAGTGGCGATAAGTCGTGTCTTACCGGGTTGGACTCA
AGACGATAGTTACCGGATAAGGCGCAGCGGTCGGGCTGAACGGGGGGTTCGTGCACACAGCCCAGCTTGG
AGCGAACGACCTACACCGAACTGAGATACCTACAGCGTGAGCTATGAGAAAGCGCCACGCTTCCCGAAGA
GAGAAAGGCGGACAGGTATCCGGTAAGCGGCAGGGTCGGAACAGGAGAGCGCACGAGGGAGCTTCCAGGG
GGAAACGCCTGGTATCTTTATAGTCCTGTCGGGTTTCGCCACCTCTGACTTGAGCGTCGATTTTTGTGAT
GCTCGTCAGGGGGGCGGAGCCTATGGAAAAACGCCAGCAACGCGGCCTTTTTACGGTTCCTGGCCTTTTG
CTGGCCTTTTGCTCACATGTTCTTTCCTGCGTTATCCCCTGATTCTGTGGATAACCGTATTACCGCCTTT
GAGTGAGCTGATACCGCTCGCCGCAGCCGAACGACCGAGCGCAGCGAGTCAGTGAGCGAGGAAGCGGAAG
AGCGCCCAATACGCAAACCGCCTCTCCCCGCGCGTTGGCCGATTCATTAATGCAGCTGGCACGACAGGTT
TCCCGACTGGAAAGCGGGCAGTGAGCGCAACGCAATTAATGTGAGTTAGCTCACTCATTAGGCACCCCAG
GCTTTACACTTTATGCTTCCGGCTCGTATGTTGTGTGGAATTGTGAGCGGATAACAATTTCACACAGGAA
ACAGCTATGACCATGATTACGCCAAGCGCGCAATTAACCCTCACTAAAGGGAACAAAAGCTGGAGCTGCA
AGCTTAATGTAGTCTTATGCAATACTCTTGTAGTCTTGCAACATGGTAACGATGAGTTAGCAACATGCCT
TACAAGGAGAGAAAAAGCACCGTGCATGCCGATTGGTGGAAGTAAGGTGGTACGATCGTGCCTTATTAGG
AAGGCAACAGACGGGTCTGACATGGATTGGACGAACCACTGAATTGCCGCATTGCAGAGATATTGTATTT
AAGTGCCTAGCTCGATACATAAACGGGTCTCTCTGGTTAGACCAGATCTGAGCCTGGGAGCTCTCTGGCT
AACTAGGGAACCCACTGCTTAAGCCTCAATAAAGCTTGCCTTGAGTGCTTCAAGTAGTGTGTGCCCGTCT
GTTGTGTGACTCTGGTAACTAGAGATCCCTCAGACCCTTTTAGTCAGTGTGGAAAATCTCTAGCAGTGGC
GCCCGAACAGGGACTTGAAAGCGAAAGGGAAACCAGAGGAGCTCTCTCGACGCAGGACTCGGCTTGCTGA
AGCGCGCACGGCAAGAGGCGAGGGGCGGCGACTGGTGAGTACGCCAAAAATTTTGACTAGCGGAGGCTAG
AAGGAGAGAGATGGGTGCGAGAGCGTCAGTATTAAGCGGGGGAGAATTAGATCGCGATGGGAAAAAATTC
GGTTAAGGCCAGGGGGAAAGAAAAAATATAAATTAAAACATATAGTATGGGCAAGCAGGGAGCTAGAACG
ATTCGCAGTTAATCCTGGCCTGTTAGAAACATCAGAAGGCTGTAGACAAATACTGGGACAGCTACAACCA
TCCCTTCAGACAGGATCAGAAGAACTTAGATCATTATATAATACAGTAGCAACCCTCTATTGTGTGCATC
AAAGGATAGAGATAAAAGACACCAAGGAAGCTTTAGACAAGATAGAGGAAGAGCAAAACAAAAGTAAGAC
CACCGCACAGCAAGCGGCCGCTGATCTTCAGACCTGGAGGAGGAGATATGAGGGACAATTGGAGAAGTGA
ATTATATAAATATAAAGTAGTAAAAATTGAACCATTAGGAGTAGCACCCACCAAGGCAAAGAGAAGAGTG
GTGCAGAGAGAAAAAAGAGCAGTGGGAATAGGAGCTTTGTTCCTTGGGTTCTTGGGAGCAGCAGGAAGCA
CTATGGGCGCAGCGTCAATGACGCTGACGGTACAGGCCAGACAATTATTGTCTGGTATAGTGCAGCAGCA
GAACAATTTGCTGAGGGCTATTGAGGCGCAACAGCATCTGTTGCAACTCACAGTCTGGGGCATCAAGCAG
CTCCAGGCAAGAATCCTGGCTGTGGAAAGATACCTAAAGGATCAACAGCTCCTGGGGATTTGGGGTTGCT
CTGGAAAACTCATTTGCACCACTGCTGTGCCTTGGAATGCTAGTTGGAGTAATAAATCTCTGGAACAGAT
TTGGAATCACACGACCTGGATGGAGTGGGACAGAGAAATTAACAATTACACAAGCTTAATACACTCCTTA
ATTGAAGAATCGCAAAACCAGCAAGAAAAGAATGAACAAGAATTATTGGAATTAGATAAATGGGCAAGTT
TGTGGAATTGGTTTAACATAACAAATTGGCTGTGGTATATAAAATTATTCATAATGATAGTAGGAGGCTT
GGTAGGTTTAAGAATAGTTTTTGCTGTACTTTCTATAGTGAATAGAGTTAGGCAGGGATATTCACCATTA
TCGTTTCAGACCCACCTCCCAACCCCGAGGGGACCCGACAGGCCCGAAGGAATAGAAGAAGAAGGTGGAG
AGAGAGACAGAGACAGATCCATTCGATTAGTGAACGGATCTCGACGGTATCGCTAGCTTTTAAAAGAAAA
GGGGGGATTGGGGGGTACAGTGCAGGGGAAAGAATAGTAGACATAATAGCAACAGACATACAAACTAAAG
AATTACAAAAACAAATTACAAAAATTCAAAATTTTACTAGTGATTATCGGATCAACTTTGTATAGAAAAG
TTGTAGTTATTAATAGTAATCAATTACGGGGTCATTAGTTCATAGCCCATATATGGAGTTCCGCGTTACA
TAACTTACGGTAAATGGCCCGCCTGGCTGACCGCCCAACGACCCCCGCCCATTGACGTCAATAATGACGT
ATGTTCCCATAGTAACGCCAATAGGGACTTTCCATTGACGTCAATGGGTGGAGTATTTACGGTAAACTGC
CCACTTGGCAGTACATCAAGTGTATCATATGCCAAGTACGCCCCCTATTGACGTCAATGACGGTAAATGG
CCCGCCTGGCATTATGCCCAGTACATGACCTTATGGGACTTTCCTACTTGGCAGTACATCTACGTATTAG
TCATCGCTATTACCATGGTGATGCGGTTTTGGCAGTACATCAATGGGCGTGGATAGCGGTTTGACTCACG
GGGATTTCCAAGTCTCCACCCCATTGACGTCAATGGGAGTTTGTTTTGGCACCAAAATCAACGGGACTTT
CCAAAATGTCGTAACAACTCCGCCCCATTGACGCAAATGGGCGGTAGGCGTGTACGGTGGGAGGTCTATA
TAAGCAGAGCTGGTTTAGTGAACCGTCAGATCCAAGTTTGTACAAAAAAGCAGGCTGCCACCATGGGTGA
TGAAAAGGACTCTTGGAAAGTGAAAACTTTAGATGAAATTCTTCAGGAAAAGAAACGAAGGAAGGAACAA
GAGGAGAAAGCAGAGATAAAACGCTTAAAAAATTCTGATGACCGGGATTCCAAGCGGGATTCCCTTGAGG
AGGGGGAGCTGAGAGATCACTGCATGGAGATCACAATAAGGAACTCCCCGTATAGAAGAGAAGACTCAAT
GGAAGACAGAGGAGAAGAAGATGATTCTTTGGCCATCAAACCACCCCAGCAAATGTCTCGGAAAGAAAAA
GTTCATCACAGAAAAGATGAAAAGAGAAAAGAAAAATGGAAGCATGCTAGAGTGAAAGAAAGAGAGCACG
AACGTCGGAAACGACATCGAGAAGAACAGGATAAAGCTCGCCGGGAATGGGAAAGACAGAAGAGAAGGGA
AATGGCAAGGGAGCATTCCAGGAGAGAAAGGGACCGCTTGGAGCAGTTAGAAAGGAAGCGGGAGCGGGAG
CGCAAGATGCGGGAGCAGCAGAAGGAGCAGCGGGAGCAGAAGGAGCGCGAGCGGCGGGCGGAGGAGCGGC
GCAAGGAGCGGGAGGCCCGCAGGGAAGTGTCTGCACATCACCGAACGATGAGAGAGGACTACAGCGACAA
AGTGAAAGCCAGCCACTGGAGTCGCAGCCCGCCTCGGCCGCCGCGGGAGCGGTTCGAGTTGGGAGACGGC
CGGAAGCCAGGTGAGGCCAGGCCGGCGCCTGCGCAGAAGCCAGCACAGTTAAAAGAAGAGAAAATGGAAG
AAAGGGACCTGCTGTCCGACTTACAGGACATCAGCGACAGCGAGAGGAAGACCAGCTCGGCCGAGTCCTC
GTCAGCGGAATCAGGCTCAGGTTCTGAGGAAGAAGAGGAGGAGGAGGAAGAGGAGGAGGAGGAAGGGAGC
ACCAGTGAAGAATCAGAGGAGGAAGAGGAGGAAGAGGAAGAGGAGGAGGAGGAGACCGGCAGCAACTCTG
AGGAGGCATCAGAGCAGTCTGCCGAAGAAGTAAGTGAGGAAGAAATGAGTGAAGATGAAGAACGAGAAAA
TGAAAACCACCTCTTGGTTGTTCCAGAGTCACGGTTCGACCGAGATTCCGGGGAGAGTGAAGAAGCAGAG
GAAGAAGTGGGTGAGGGAACGCCGCAGAGCAGCGCCCTGACAGAGGGCGACTATGTGCCCGACTCCCCTG
CCCTGTTGCCCATCGAGCTCAAGCAGGAGCTGCCCAAGTACCTGCCGGCCCTGCAGGGCTGCCGGAGCGT
CGAGGAGTTCCAGTGCCTGAACAGGATCGAGGAGGGCACCTATGGAGTGGTCTACAGAGCAAAAGACAAG
AAAACAGATGAAATTGTGGCTCTAAAGCGGCTGAAGATGGAGAAGGAGAAGGAGGGCTTCCCGATCACGT
CCCTGAGGGAGATCAACACCATCCTCAAGGCCCAGCATCCCAACATTGTCACCGTTAGAGAGATTGTGGT
GGGCAGCAACATGGACAAGATCTACATCGTGATGAACTACGTGGAGCACGACCTCAAGAGCCTGATGGAG
ACCATGAAACAGCCCTTCCTGCCAGGGGAGGTGAAGACCCTGATGATCCAGCTGCTGCGGGGGGTGAAAC
ACCTGCACGACAACTGGATCCTGCACCGTGACCTCAAGACGTCCAACCTGCTGCTGAGCCACGCCGGCAT
CCTCAAGGTGAGCGATTTTGGGCTGGCGCGGGAGTACGGATCCCCTCTGAAGGCCTACACCCCGGTCGTG
GTGACCCAGTGGTACCGCGCCCCAGAGCTGCTGCTTGGTGCCAAGGAATACTCCACGGCCGTGGACATGT
GGTCAGTGGGCTGCATCTTCGGGGAGCTGCTGACTCAGAAGCCTCTGTTCCCCGGGAATTCGGAAATCGA
TCAGATCAACAAAGTGTTCAAGGAGCTGGGGACCCCCAGTGAGAAAATCTGGCCCGGCTACAGTGAGCTC
CCAGTAGTCAAAAAGATGACCTTCAGCGAGCACCCCTACAACAACCTCCGCAAGCGCTTCGGGGCTCTGC
TCTCAGACCAGGGCTTCGACCTCATGAACAAGTTCCTGACCTACTTCCCCGGGAGGAGGATCAGCGCTGA
GGACGGCCTCAAGCATGAGTATTTCCGCGAGACCCCCCTCCCCATCGACCCCTCCATGTTCCCCACGTGG
CCCGCCAAGAGCGAGCAGCAGCGTGTGAAGCGGGGCACCAGCCCGAGGCCCCCTGAGGGAGGCCTGGGCT
ACAGCCAGCTGGGTGACGACGACCTGAAGGAGACGGGCTTCCACCTTACCACCACGAACCAGGGGGCCTC
TGCCGCGGGCCCCGGCTTCAGCCTCAAGTTCTGAACCCAGCTTTCTTGTACAAAGTGGTGATAATCGAAT
TCCGATAATCAACCTCTGGATTACAAAATTTGTGAAAGATTGACTGGTATTCTTAACTATGTTGCTCCTT
TTACGCTATGTGGATACGCTGCTTTAATGCCTTTGTATCATGCTATTGCTTCCCGTATGGCTTTCATTTT
CTCCTCCTTGTATAAATCCTGGTTGCTGTCTCTTTATGAGGAGTTGTGGCCCGTTGTCAGGCAACGTGGC
GTGGTGTGCACTGTGTTTGCTGACGCAACCCCCACTGGTTGGGGCATTGCCACCACCTGTCAGCTCCTTT
CCGGGACTTTCGCTTTCCCCCTCCCTATTGCCACGGCGGAACTCATCGCCGCCTGCCTTGCCCGCTGCTG
GACAGGGGCTCGGCTGTTGGGCACTGACAATTCCGTGGTGTTGTCGGGGAAGCTGACGTCCTTTCCATGG
CTGCTCGCCTGTGTTGCCACCTGGATTCTGCGCGGGACGTCCTTCTGCTACGTCCCTTCGGCCCTCAATC
CAGCGGACCTTCCTTCCCGCGGCCTGCTGCCGGCTCTGCGGCCTCTTCCGCGTCTTCGCCTTCGCCCTCA
GACGAGTCGGATCTCCCTTTGGGCCGCCTCCCCGCATCGGGAATTCCCGCGGTTCGAATTCTACCGGGTA
GGGGAGGCGCTTTTCCCAAGGCAGTCTGGAGCATGCGCTTTAGCAGCCCCGCTGGGCACTTGGCGCTACA
CAAGTGGCCTCTGGCCTCGCACACATTCCACATCCACCGGTAGGCGCCAACCGGCTCCGTTCTTTGGTGG
CCCCTTCGCGCCACCTTCTACTCCTCCCCTAGTCAGGAAGTTCCCCCCCGCCCCGCAGCTCGCGTCGTGC
AGGACGTGACAAATGGAAGTAGCACGTCTCACTAGTCTCGTGCAGATGGACAGCACCGCTGAGCAATGGA
AGCGGGTAGGCCTTTGGGGCAGCGGCCAATAGCAGCTTTGCTCCTTCGCTTTCTGGGCTCAGAGGCTGGG
AAGGGGTGGGTCCGGGGGCGGGCTCAGGGGCGGGCTCAGGGGCGGGGCGGGCGCCCGAAGGTCCTCCGGA
GGCCCGGCATTCTGCACGCTTCAAAAGCGCACGTCTGCCGCGCTGTTCTCCTCTTCCTCATCTCCGGGCC
TTTCGACCTCACGTGTTGACAATTAATCATCGGCATAGTATATCGGCATAGTATAATACGACAAGGTGAG
GAACTAAACCATGGCCAAGCCTTTGTCTCAAGAAGAATCCACCCTCATTGAAAGAGCAACGGCTACAATC
AACAGCATCCCCATCTCTGAAGACTACAGCGTCGCCAGCGCAGCTCTCTCTAGCGACGGCCGCATCTTCA
CTGGTGTCAATGTATATCATTTTACTGGGGGACCTTGTGCAGAACTCGTGGTGCTGGGCACTGCTGCTGC
TGCGGCAGCTGGCAACCTGACTTGTATCGTCGCGATCGGAAATGAGAACAGGGGCATCTTGAGCCCCTGC
GGACGGTGCCGACAGGTGCTTCTCGATCTGCATCCTGGGATCAAAGCCATAGTGAAGGACAGTGATGGAC
AGCCGACGGCAGTTGGGATTCGTGAATTGCTGCCCTCTGGTTATGTGTGGGAGGGCTAAGTACAATTCGA
GCTCGGTACCTTTAAGACCAATGACTTACAAGGCAGCTGTAGATCTTAGCCACTTTTTAAAAGAAAAGGG
GGGACTGGAAGGGCTAATTCACTCCCAACGAAGACAAGATCTGCTTTTTGCTTGTACTGGGTCTCTCTGG
TTAGACCAGATCTGAGCCTGGGAGCTCTCTGGCTAACTAGGGAACCCACTGCTTAAGCCTCAATAAAGCT
TGCCTTGAGTGCTTCAAGTAGTGTGTGCCCGTCTGTTGTGTGACTCTGGTAACTAGAGATCCCTCAGACC
CTTTTAGTCAGTGTGGAAAATCTCTAGCAGTAGTAGTTCATGTCATCTTATTATTCAGTATTTATAACTT
GCAAAGAAATGAATATCAGAGAGTGAGAGGAACTTGTTTATTGCAGCTTATAATGGTTACAAATAAAGCA
ATAGCATCACAAATTTCACAAATAAAGCATTTTTTTCACTGCATTCTAGTTGTGGTTTGTCCAAACTCAT
CAATGTATCTTATCATGTCTGGCTCTAGCTATCCCGCCCCTAACTCCGCCCATCCCGCCCCTAACTCCGC
CCAGTTCCGCCCATTCTCCGCCCCATGGCTGACTAATTTTTTTTATTTATGCAGAGGCCGAGGCCGCCTC
GGCCTCTGAGCTATTCCAGAAGTAGTGAGGAGGCTTTTTTGGAGGCCTAGGGACGTACCCAATTCGCCCT
ATAGTGAGTCGTATTACGCGCGCTCACTGGCCGTCGTTTTACAACGTCGTGACTGGGAAAACCCTGGCGT
TACCCAACTTAATCGCCTTGCAGCACATCCCCCTTTCGCCAGCTGGCGTAATAGCGAAGAGGCCCGCACC
GATCGCCCTTCCCAACAGTTGCGCAGCCTGAATGGCGAATGGG
[124 nt withheld, positions 8514-8637]
C
[91 nt withheld, positions 8639-8729]
A
[49 nt withheld, positions 8731-8779]
CCTTTGACGTTGGAGTCCACGTTCTTT
[37 nt withheld, positions 8807-8843]
ACCCTATCTCGGTCTATTCTTTTGATTTATAAGGGATTTTGCCGATTTCGGCCTATTGGTTAAAAAATGA
GCTGATTTAACAAAAATTTAACGCGAATTTTAACAAAATATTAACGCTTACAATTTAGGTGGCACTTTTC
GGGGAAATGTGCGCGGAACCCCTATTTGTTTATTTTTCTAAATACATTCAAATATGTATCCGCTCATGAG
ACAATAACCCTGATAAATGCTTCAATAATATTGAAAAAGGAAGAGTATGAGTATTCAACATTTCCGTGTC
GCCCTTATTCCCTTTTTTGCGGCATTTTGCCTTCCTGTTTTTGCTCACCCAGAAACGCTGGTGAAAGTAA
AAGATGCTGAAGATCAGTTGGGTGCACGAGTGGGTTACATCGAACTGGATCTCAACAGCGGTAAGATCCT
TGAGAGTTTTCGCCCCGAAGAACGTTTTCCAATGATGAGCACTTTTAAAGTTCTGCTATGTGGCGCGGTA
TTATCCCGTATTGACGCCGGGCAAGAGCAACTCGGTCGCCGCATACACTATTCTCAGAATGACTTGGTTG
AGTACTCACCAGTCACAGAAAAGCATCTTACGGATGGCATGACAGTAAGAGAATTATGCAGTGCTGCCAT
AACCATGAGTGATAACACTGCGGCCAACTTACTTCTGACAACGATCGGAGGACCGAAGGAGCTAACCGCT
TTTTTGCACAACATGGGGGATCATGTAACTCGCCTTGATCGTTGGGAACCGGAGCTGAATGAAGCCATAC
CAAACGACGAGCGTGACACCACGATGCCTGTAGCAATGGCAACAACGTTGCGCAAACTATTAACTGGCGA
ACTACTTACTCTAGCTTCCCGGCAACAATTAATAGACTGGATGGAGGCGGATAAAGTTGCAGGACCACTT
CTGCGCTCGGCCCTTCCGGCTGGCTGGTTTATTGCTGATAAATCTGGAGCCGGTGAGCGTGGGTCTCGCG
GTATCATTGCAGCACTGGGGCCAGATGGTAAGCCCTCCCGTATCGTAGTTATCTACACGACGGGGAGTCA
GGCAACTATGGATGAACGAAATAGACAGATCGCTGAGATAGGTGCCTCACTGATTAAGCATTGGTAACTG
TCAGACCAAGTTTACTCATATATACTTTAGATTGATTTAAAACTTCATTTTTAATTTAAAAGGATCTAGG
TGAAGATCCTTTTTGATAATCTCATGACCAAAATCCCTTAACGTGAGTTTTCGTTCCACTGAGCGTCAGA
CCCCGTAGAAAAGATCAAAGGATCTTC
Features (pLannotate 1.2.2; 32 found; start..end, strand, type, name):
      1..589     +  rep_origin     ori: high-copy-number ColE1/pMB1/pBR322/pUC origin of replication
    772..864     +  CDS            lacI (fragment): lac repressor; lacI; The lac repressor binds to the lac operator to inhibit transcription in E. coli. This inhibition can be relieved by adding lactose or isopropyl-β-D-thiogalactopyranoside (IPTG).
    877..898     +  protein_bind   CAP binding site: CAP binding activates transcription in the presence of cAMP. E. coli catabolite activator protein
    913..943     +  promoter       lac promoter: promoter for the E. coli lac operon
    951..967     +  protein_bind   lac operator: The lac repressor binds to the lac operator to inhibit transcription in E. coli. This inhibition can be relieved by adding lactose or isopropyl-β-D-thiogalactopyranoside (IPTG). lac repressor encoded by lacI
   1012..1030    +  promoter       T3 promoter: promoter for bacteriophage T3 RNA polymerase
   1058..1284    +  promoter       RSV promoter: Rous sarcoma virus enhancer/promoter
   1285..1465    +  LTR            5' LTR (truncated): truncated 5' long terminal repeat (LTR) from HIV-1
   1512..1637    +  misc_feature   HIV-1 Ψ: packaging signal of human immunodeficiency virus type 1
   1621..1984    +  CDS            HIV-1 gag (fragment): gag protein from human immunodeficiency virus 1; gag
   2130..2363    +  misc_feature   RRE: The Rev response element (RRE) of HIV-1 allows for Rev-dependent mRNA export from the nucleus to the cytoplasm.
   2740..2840    +  CDS            Rev (fragment): human immunodeficiency virus 1 (HIV-1) Rev protein; rev; enhances nuclear export of unspliced and incompletely spliced viral mRNAs
   2858..2975    +  misc_feature   cPPT/CTS: central polypurine tract and central termination sequence of HIV-1
   2993..3013    +  protein_bind   attB4: mutant version of attB; core recombination site for the Gateway® BP reaction BP Clonase™
   3074..3377    +  enhancer       CMV enhancer: human cytomegalovirus immediate early enhancer
   3378..3581    +  promoter       CMV promoter: human cytomegalovirus (CMV) immediate early promoter
   3603..3623    +  protein_bind   attB1: mutant version of attB; core recombination site for the Gateway® BP reaction BP Clonase™
   3633..5981    +  CDS            CDK11A: CD11A_HUMAN - Also known as CDC2L2, CDC2L3, PITSLREB. Experimental evidence at protein level: Swiss-Prot protein existence level 1. Appears to play multiple roles in cell cycle progression, cytokinesis and apoptosis. The p110 isoforms have been suggested to be involved in pre-mRNA splicing, potentially by phosphorylating the splicing protein SFRS7. The p58 isoform may act as a negative regulator of normal cell cycle progression. From Homo sapiens (Human).
   5985..6009    -  protein_bind   attB2: mutant version of attB; recombination site for the Gateway® BP reaction BP Clonase™
   6027..6615    +  misc_feature   WPRE: woodchuck hepatitis virus posttranscriptional regulatory element
   6646..7145    +  promoter       PGK promoter: mouse phosphoglycerate kinase 1 promoter
   7155..7202    +  promoter       EM7 promoter: synthetic bacterial promoter&nbsp
   7221..7619    +  CDS            BSD: blasticidin S deaminase; Aspergillus terreus BSD; confers resistance to blasticidin
   7636..7704    +  CDS            nef (fragment): NEF_HV1Z2 - Experimental evidence at protein level: Swiss-Prot protein existence level 1. Extracellular Nef protein targets CD4(+) T-lymphocytes for apoptosis by interacting with CXCR4 surface receptors. From Human immunodeficiency virus type 1 group M subtype D (isolate Z2/CDC-Z34) (HIV-1).
   7706..7939    +  LTR            3' LTR (ΔU3): self-inactivating 3' long terminal repeat (LTR) from HIV-1
   8011..8132    +  polyA_signal   SV40 poly(A) signal: SV40 polyadenylation signal
   8172..8307    +  rep_origin     SV40 ori: SV40 origin of replication
   8328..8346    -  promoter       T7 promoter: promoter for bacteriophage T7 RNA polymerase
   8354..8509    +  CDS            lacZα (fragment): LacZα fragment of β-galactosidase; lacZ fragment
   8514..8942    +  rep_origin     f1 ori (sequence partly withheld): f1 bacteriophage origin of replication; arrow indicates direction of (+) strand synthesis
   8995..9099    +  promoter       AmpR promoter: bla
   9100..9960    +  CDS            AmpR: β-lactamase; bla; confers resistance to ampicillin, carbenicillin, and related antibiotics
