[The description below was written by a language model from this plasmid's Addgene catalogue record and pLannotate feature annotations shown in this document.]
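Description:
pLV[Exp]-Bsd-CMV>hCDK11A G567S is a roughly 10.1 kb lentiviral transfer plasmid for expressing a mutant form of human cyclin-dependent kinase 11A in mammalian cells. It is propagated in E. coli through a high-copy ColE1/pUC-type origin with ampicillin selection from the β-lactamase gene. The backbone also carries an f1 origin, an SV40 origin and leftover lac/lacZα cloning-vector fragments. The viral portion has a third-generation, self-inactivating layout. An RSV promoter replaces the U3 region of a truncated HIV-1 5' LTR to drive genomic RNA production in packaging cells. This is followed by the Ψ packaging signal with a gag fragment, the Rev response element for Rev-dependent nuclear export, and the cPPT/CTS element, which aids nuclear import of the viral genome. The cassette ends in a ΔU3 3' LTR, which inactivates LTR promoter activity after integration, and an SV40 polyadenylation signal lies just downstream.

Between the LTRs, the CMV immediate-early enhancer and promoter drive the CDK11A coding sequence, which carries a glycine-to-serine substitution at residue 567 that the record describes as a resistance mutation. The promoter and open reading frame are flanked by attB4, attB1 and attB2 sites, indicating assembly by multisite Gateway recombination, and no epitope tag or fluorescent reporter is annotated. A WPRE downstream of the insert enhances transcript stability and expression. A separate mouse PGK promoter, paired with the bacterial EM7 promoter, drives blasticidin S deaminase so that transduced cells can be selected with blasticidin. According to the record, the construct serves to express the G567S variant in mammalian cell lines. The associated study concerns CDK11 inhibition in cancers, so a likely use is testing whether inhibitor effects are on-target.
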