Addgene plasmid #239214: pLV[Exp]-Bsd-CMV>hCDK11A G567S
Purpose: Expresses CDK11A with G567S resistance mutation in mammalian cell lines
Depositing lab: Jason Sheltzer. Depositing organization: Yale University. Publication: On-target toxicity limits the efficacy of CDK11 inhibition against cancers with 1p36 deletions. Julian LA, Crozier L, Lukow D, Mishra S, Swamy A, Hagenson RA, Sennhenn P, Sausville EL, Mendelson B, Chuaqui C, Qiao L, Vasudevan A, Lin K-T, Bhatia S, Bertomeu T, Chatr-aryamontri A, Zhang L, Rees MG, Ronan MM, Roth JA, Nottoli T, Bai S, Lakshmipathi J, Muthusamy V, Van Vranken JG, Gygi SP, Thompson SL, Smith JC, Anderson K, Shah S, Bindra RS, Akerman M, Spector DL, Krainer AR, Sheltzer JM. bioRxiv 2025.08.03.668359; doi: https://doi.org/10.1101/2025.08.03.668359.
Backbone
  Vector backbone: pLV[Exp]-Bsd-CMV
  Vector type: Mammalian Expression, Lentiviral
  Selectable markers: Blasticidin
Growth in bacteria
  Bacterial resistance: Ampicillin, 100 μg/mL
  Growth temperature: 37°C
  Growth strain: NEB Stable
  Copy number: Unknown
Gene/Insert
  Gene/Insert name: cyclin dependent kinase 11A with G567S resistance mutation (alt name: CDK11A-G567S)
  Species: H. sapiens (human)
  Mutation: changed Glycine 567 to Serine
  Entrez Gene: CDK11A (a.k.a. CDC2L2, CDC2L3, CDK11-p110, CDK11-p46, CDK11-p58, PITSLRE, p58GTA)
Terms and licenses: Academic/Nonprofit Terms; Industry Terms: Not Available to Industry
Depositor comments: Please visit https://doi.org/10.1101/2025.08.03.668359 for bioRxiv preprint.
How to cite: pLV[Exp]-Bsd-CMV>hCDK11A G567S was a gift from Jason Sheltzer (Addgene plasmid # 239214 ; http://n2t.net/addgene:239214 ; RRID:Addgene_239214)
